Addgene plasmid #113062: C113S-HA
Purpose: Expresses worm KVS-1 C113S in mammalian cells
Depositing lab: Federico Sesti. Depositing organization: Rutgers, The State University of New Jersey. Publication: Oxidation of potassium channels by ROS: a general mechanism of aging and neurodegeneration?. Sesti F, Liu S, Cai SQ. Trends Cell Biol. 2010 Jan;20(1):45-51. doi: 10.1016/j.tcb.2009.09.008. Epub 2009 Oct 21. PubMed 19850480.
Backbone
  Vector backbone: pCI-neo
  Vector type: Mammalian Expression
Growth in bacteria
  Bacterial resistance: Ampicillin, 100 μg/mL
  Growth temperature: 37°C
  Growth strain: DH5alpha
  Copy number: High Copy
Gene/Insert
  Gene/Insert name: C113S-KVS-1
  Species: C. elegans (nematode)
  Mutation: C113S
  Entrez Gene: kvs-1 (a.k.a. CELE_C53C9.3)
  Tag / fusion protein: HA (C terminal on insert)
  Cloning method: TOPO Cloning
Terms and licenses: Academic/Nonprofit Terms; Industry Terms: Not Available to Industry
Depositor comments: This plasmid contains a K861I mutation in KVS-1 compared to the reference sequence AAO65852.1.
How to cite: C113S-HA was a gift from Federico Sesti (Addgene plasmid # 113062 ; http://n2t.net/addgene:113062 ; RRID:Addgene_113062)
