[The description below was written by a language model from this plasmid's Addgene catalogue record and pLannotate feature annotations shown in this document.]
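Description:
C113S-HA is a mammalian expression plasmid built on the pCI-neo backbone that expresses a mutant form of KVS-1, a voltage-gated potassium channel subunit from the nematode C. elegans. It is propagated in E. coli as a high-copy plasmid through a ColE1/pUC-type origin and selected with ampicillin via the β-lactamase gene. An f1 origin is also present for single-stranded DNA production. For selection in mammalian cells, the backbone carries a neomycin phosphotransferase gene driven by the SV40 enhancer/early promoter and terminated by a synthetic polyadenylation signal, which allows G418 selection of stable transfectants.

The expression cassette consists of the human CMV immediate-early enhancer and promoter followed by a chimeric β-globin/immunoglobulin intron, which generally improves transcript processing and expression. The insert sits downstream of this and is followed by an SV40 polyadenylation signal. A T7 promoter lies just upstream of the insert and a T3 promoter fragment just downstream, so in vitro transcription from T7 is possible, for example to make cRNA. The KVS-1 coding sequence itself is not annotated as a CDS in the feature table, but it occupies the gap between these promoters, where a potassium channel RNA editing signal motif was detected. The channel carries the cysteine-to-serine substitution C113S and a C-terminal HA epitope tag for immunodetection. The depositor also notes a K861I difference relative to the reference protein sequence. Given the associated publication on potassium channel oxidation by reactive oxygen species, the construct probably serves to compare a cysteine-substituted channel with wild-type KVS-1, though the record does not state this.
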