Features (pLannotate 1.2.2; 19 found; start..end, strand, type, name):
      3..380     +  enhancer       CMV enhancer: human cytomegalovirus immediate early enhancer
    381..592     +  promoter       CMV promoter: human cytomegalovirus (CMV) immediate early promoter
    753..885     +  intron         chimeric intron: chimera between introns from human β-globin and immunoglobulin heavy chain genes
    930..948     +  promoter       T7 promoter: promoter for bacteriophage T7 RNA polymerase
   2240..2353    +  ncRNA          K chan RES: Accession: RF00485 - Potassium channel RNA editing signal
   2487..2504    -  promoter       T3 promoter (fragment): promoter for bacteriophage T3 RNA polymerase
   2522..2643    -  polyA_signal   SV40 poly(A) signal: SV40 polyadenylation signal
   2666..2734    -  CDS            large T antigen (fragment): large T antigen from SV40 (simian virus 40)
   2758..2825    +  CDS            lacZα (fragment): LacZα fragment of β-galactosidase; lacZ fragment
   2829..3257    +  rep_origin     f1 ori (sequence partly withheld): f1 bacteriophage origin of replication; arrow indicates direction of (+) strand synthesis
   3285..3336    -  misc_feature   bom (fragment): basis of mobility region from pBR322
   3401..3758    +  promoter       SV40 promoter: SV40 enhancer and early promoter
   3809..4600    +  CDS            neo: KKA2_KLEPN - Also known as kan, nptII. Experimental evidence at protein level: Swiss-Prot protein existence level 1. Resistance to kanamycin, neomycin, paromomycin, ribostamycin, butirosin and gentamicin B. From Klebsiella pneumoniae.
   4667..4715    +  polyA_signal   poly(A) signal: synthetic polyadenylation signal
   4735..4789    -  misc_feature   bom (fragment): basis of mobility region from pBR322
   4891..4926    -  CDS            rop (fragment): Rop protein, which maintains plasmids at low copy number; rop
   5021..5125    +  promoter       AmpR promoter: bla
   5126..5986    +  CDS            AmpR: β-lactamase; bla; confers resistance to ampicillin, carbenicillin, and related antibiotics
   6157..6745    +  rep_origin     ori: high-copy-number ColE1/pMB1/pBR322/pUC origin of replication
>Addgene plasmid #113062 | C113S-HA | addgene full sequence | sequence record 217427 | Addgene NGS Result
GGCATTGATTATTGACTAGTTATTAATAGTAATCAATTACGGGGTCATTAGTTCATAGCCCATATATGGA
GTTCCGCGTTACATAACTTACGGTAAATGGCCCGCCTGGCTGACCGCCCAACGACCCCCGCCCATTGACG
TCAATAATGACGTATGTTCCCATAGTAACGCCAATAGGGACTTTCCATTGACGTCAATGGGTGGAGTATT
TACGGTAAACTGCCCACTTGGCAGTACATCAAGTGTATCATATGCCAAGTCCGCCCCCTATTGACGTCAA
TGACGGTAAATGGCCCGCCTGGCATTATGCCCAGTACATGACCTTACGGGACTTTCCTACTTGGCAGTAC
ATCTACGTATTAGTCATCGCTATTACCATGGTGATGCGGTTTTGGCAGTACACCAATGGGCGTGGATAGC
GGTTTGACTCACGGGGATTTCCAAGTCTCCACCCCATTGACGTCAATGGGAGTTTGTTTTGGCACCAAAA
TCAACGGGACTTTCCAAAATGTCGTAACAACTGCGATCGCCCGCCCCGTTGACGCAAATGGGCGGTAGGC
GTGTACGGTGGGAGGTCTATATAAGCAGAGCTCGTTTAGTGAACCGTCAGATCACTAGAAGCTTTATTGC
GGTAGTTTATCACAGTTAAATTGCTAACGCAGTCAGTGCTTCTGACACAACAGTCTCGAACTTAAGCTGC
AGTGACTCTCTTAAGGTAGCCTTGCAGAAGTTGGTCGTGAGGCACTGGGCAGGTAAGTATCAAGGTTACA
AGACAGGTTTAAGGAGACCAATAGAAACTGGGCTTGTCGAGACAGAGAAGACTCTTGCGTTTCTGATAGG
CACCTATTGGTCTTACTGACATCCACTTTGCCTTTCTCTCCACAGGTGTCCACTCCCAGTTCAATTACAG
CTCTTAAGGCTAGAGTACTTAATACGACTCACTATAGGCTAGCCTCGAGATGAGCACGGAAAGGCTGATG
TATCTCGATTTAAATAAAGGCAACCAAATTGCCATGGTGATTCCCAGCACCAGGAAAGGACATGCTGCAT
CTCGTGACAATTTTGGCAACTCTAACCATCATGGTGACGAGATTGTGCACCGACTCAACAATGGGAGACG
TTCAGAGATAGATGAAGTAAAGCCCGACCTTGTGTCAGGGGCCGGCGACACTGTGATCAAGTTGAATGTT
GGAGGGACATCATTCAGAATAAGGATATCCAGCATCTTTGCAAGATCGGCGGACGAGAAACTGTCCGCGT
TTGCACAATTAAACCATGAGCAGAGACTTCAAGCATCTGACGCGTTTCTTATGCCACAAGAGGAGTACTA
CTTGGAAAGGTCGGCTGCCCTTTTTGATTCGATCTTCAAATACTACATATCTGGCCAACTACACAGACCG
CTTGATGTATGCCCCACAGAATTTGCCACCGAACTCGCCTACTGGAAGATAAACGACGGGCTCACGTCAA
ACTGCTGTTGGAGGGGATACAATATGAGTCCTTCACTAGAAGAACTGGTGGCCCCGAAAGAGAAAAAAAT
AGAGCTGCACGACCGTTCAATGCGCTCACGGATTCATCAATTCTGCGAAGGGGACGGCTCACTTTTCTCG
ACTTTGTTTACTTTTGGCAGCATCACTTTTGTTCTTATTAGTGTTATTGGACTGGTTTTGGGATCCATTC
ACGAATTTCAAGTACCTATCTATAAAAAAGGAGGAAAATCAGAGAGGATCAGCAACTGGAGTATCGTGGA
AAACGAAAACATTATATGGGAGCCACATCCGATTTTTGGGTATGTGGAGACAGTGTGTATCATCTGGTTT
ACTGTAGAATTCATCGTACGGTTAGCAGTTACACCAAATAGATTCCAATTTTTGGTGGGAATCATGAATA
TTGTCGATATGATCGCTATTATTCCATTCTATTTGGAACTCGGGTTGGCGTTGTTTGGAATTGATGTCGC
TAGTCTGAGCGACATTAAAGGAGCATTATTAGTTGTTAGAGTGCTCCGTGTGCCTCGTGTTGTGAGAATT
TTGAAACTTGGAAGATACTCATCTGGTATGCGAACATTCGCTTTGACACTGAGAAGTTCCGCTCGCCAGC
TGGGAATGATGGGAATGGTCCTGTCAACCGGTGTCGTATTCTTCTCAACACTTTTATACTTCGTCGAGAA
AGACGAAAAAGACACGCCGTTCACTTCGATTCCAGCTGCTTTTTGGTGGGCAATCGTCACGATGACAACT
GTTGGATATGGAGATTATGTTCCTGTGACAGTTCCTGGAAAACTGATTGCAAGTGGAGCAATTATCAGTG
GAGTATTGGTACTTGCTCTTCCTATCACTATCATCGTTGACAACTTTATGAAAGTTTCTGGAAATGTGAA
TGCCAACATCTTCTCATCTGCAAACCAACGACCTATTGATGTGGCAGAATACCCATACGACGTCCCAGAC
TACGCTTAATCTAGAGTCGACCCGGGCGGCCGCTTCCCTTTAGTGAGGGTTAATGCTTCGAGCAGACATG
ATAAGATACATTGATGAGTTTGGACAAACCACAACTAGAATGCAGTGAAAAAAATGCTTTATTTGTGAAA
TTTGTGATGCTATTGCTTTATTTGTAACCATTATAAGCTGCAATAAACAAGTTAACAACAACAATTGCAT
TCATTTTATGTTTCAGGTTCAGGGGGAGATGTGGGAGGTTTTTTAAAGCAAGTAAAACCTCTACAAATGT
GGTAAAATCCGATAAGGATCGATCCGGGCTGGCGTAATAGCGAAGAGGCCCGCACCGATCGCCCTTCCCA
ACAGTTGCGCAGCCTGAATGGCGAATGG
[124 nt withheld, positions 2829-2952]
C
[91 nt withheld, positions 2954-3044]
A
[49 nt withheld, positions 3046-3094]
CCTTTGACGTTGGAGTCCACGTTCTTT
[37 nt withheld, positions 3122-3158]
ACCCTATCTCGGTCTATTCTTTTGATTTATAAGGGATTTTGCCGATTTCGGCCTATTGGTTAAAAAATGA
GCTGATTTAACAAAAATTTAACGCGAATTTTAACAAAATATTAACGCTTACAATTTCCTGATGCGGTATT
TTCTCCTTACGCATCTGTGCGGTATTTCACACCGCATACGCGGATCTGCGCAGCACCATGGCCTGAAATA
ACCTCTGAAAGAGGAACTTGGTTAGGTACCTTCTGAGGCGGAAAGAACCAGCTGTGGAATGTGTGTCAGT
TAGGGTGTGGAAAGTCCCCAGGCTCCCCAGCAGGCAGAAGTATGCAAAGCATGCATCTCAATTAGTCAGC
AACCAGGTGTGGAAAGTCCCCAGGCTCCCCAGCAGGCAGAAGTATGCAAAGCATGCATCTCAATTAGTCA
GCAACCATAGTCCCGCCCCTAACTCCGCCCATCCCGCCCCTAACTCCGCCCAGTTCCGCCCATTCTCCGC
CCCATGGCTGACTAATTTTTTTTATTTATGCAGAGGCCGAGGCCGCCTCGGCCTCTGAGCTATTCCAGAA
GTAGTGAGGAGGCTTTTTTGGAGGCCTAGGCTTTTGCAAAAAGCTTGATTCTTCTGACACAACAGTCTCG
AACTTAAGGCTAGAGCCACCATGATTGAACAAGATGGATTGCACGCAGGTTCTCCGGCCGCTTGGGTGGA
GAGGCTATTCGGCTATGACTGGGCACAACAGACAATCGGCTGCTCTGATGCCGCCGTGTTCCGGCTGTCA
GCGCAGGGGCGCCCGGTTCTTTTTGTCAAGACCGACCTGTCCGGTGCCCTGAATGAACTGCAGGACGAGG
CAGCGCGGCTATCGTGGCTGGCCACGACGGGCGTTCCTTGCGCAGCTGTGCTCGACGTTGTCACTGAAGC
GGGAAGGGACTGGCTGCTATTGGGCGAAGTGCCGGGGCAGGATCTCCTGTCATCTCACCTTGCTCCTGCC
GAGAAAGTATCCATCATGGCTGATGCAATGCGGCGGCTGCATACGCTTGATCCGGCTACCTGCCCATTCG
ACCACCAAGCGAAACATCGCATCGAGCGAGCACGTACTCGGATGGAAGCCGGTCTTGTCGATCAGGATGA
TCTGGACGAAGAGCATCAGGGGCTCGCGCCAGCCGAACTGTTCGCCAGGCTCAAGGCGCGCATGCCCGAC
GGCGAGGATCTCGTCGTGACCCATGGCGATGCCTGCTTGCCGAATATCATGGTGGAAAATGGCCGCTTTT
CTGGATTCATCGACTGTGGCCGGCTGGGTGTGGCGGACCGCTATCAGGACATAGCGTTGGCTACCCGTGA
TATTGCTGAAGAGCTTGGCGGCGAATGGGCTGACCGCTTCCTCGTGCTTTACGGTATCGCCGCTCCCGAT
TCGCAGCGCATCGCCTTCTATCGCCTTCTTGACGAGTTCTTCTGAGCGGGACTCTGGGGTTCGAAATGAC
CGACCAAGCGACGCCCAACCTGCCATCACGATGGCCGCAATAAAATATCTTTATTTTCATTACATCTGTG
TGTTGGTTTTTTGTGTGAATCGATAGCGATAAGGATCCGCGTATGGTGCACTCTCAGTACAATCTGCTCT
GATGCCGCATAGTTAAGCCAGCCCCGACACCCGCCAACACCCGCTGACGCGCCCTGACGGGCTTGTCTGC
TCCCGGCATCCGCTTACAGACAAGCTGTGACCGTCTCCGGGAGCTGCATGTGTCAGAGGTTTTCACCGTC
ATCACCGAAACGCGCGAGACGAAAGGGCCTCGTGATACGCCTATTTTTATAGGTTAATGTCATGATAATA
ATGGTTTCTTAGACGTCAGGTGGCACTTTTCGGGGAAATGTGCGCGGAACCCCTATTTGTTTATTTTTCT
AAATACATTCAAATATGTATCCGCTCATGAGACAATAACCCTGATAAATGCTTCAATAATATTGAAAAAG
GAAGAGTATGAGTATTCAACATTTCCGTGTCGCCCTTATTCCCTTTTTTGCGGCATTTTGCCTTCCTGTT
TTTGCTCACCCAGAAACGCTGGTGAAAGTAAAAGATGCTGAAGATCAGTTGGGTGCACGAGTGGGTTACA
TCGAACTGGATCTCAACAGCGGTAAGATCCTTGAGAGTTTTCGCCCCGAAGAACGTTTTCCAATGATGAG
CACTTTTAAAGTTCTGCTATGTGGCGCGGTATTATCCCGTATTGACGCCGGGCAAGAGCAACTCGGTCGC
CGCATACACTATTCTCAGAATGACTTGGTTGAGTACTCACCAGTCACAGAAAAGCATCTTACGGATGGCA
TGACAGTAAGAGAATTATGCAGTGCTGCCATAACCATGAGTGATAACACTGCGGCCAACTTACTTCTGAC
AACGATCGGAGGACCGAAGGAGCTAACCGCTTTTTTGCACAACATGGGGGATCATGTAACTCGCCTTGAT
CGTTGGGAACCGGAGCTGAATGAAGCCATACCAAACGACGAGCGTGACACCACGATGCCTGTAGCAATGG
CAACAACGTTGCGCAAACTATTAACTGGCGAACTACTTACTCTAGCTTCCCGGCAACAATTAATAGACTG
GATGGAGGCGGATAAAGTTGCAGGACCACTTCTGCGCTCGGCCCTTCCGGCTGGCTGGTTTATTGCTGAT
AAATCTGGAGCCGGTGAGCGTGGGTCTCGCGGTATCATTGCAGCACTGGGGCCAGATGGTAAGCCCTCCC
GTATCGTAGTTATCTACACGACGGGGAGTCAGGCAACTATGGATGAACGAAATAGACAGATCGCTGAGAT
AGGTGCCTCACTGATTAAGCATTGGTAACTGTCAGACCAAGTTTACTCATATATACTTTAGATTGATTTA
AAACTTCATTTTTAATTTAAAAGGATCTAGGTGAAGATCCTTTTTGATAATCTCATGACCAAAATCCCTT
AACGTGAGTTTTCGTTCCACTGAGCGTCAGACCCCGTAGAAAAGATCAAAGGATCTTCTTGAGATCCTTT
TTTTCTGCGCGTAATCTGCTGCTTGCAAACAAAAAAACCACCGCTACCAGCGGTGGTTTGTTTGCCGGAT
CAAGAGCTACCAACTCTTTTTCCGAAGGTAACTGGCTTCAGCAGAGCGCAGATACCAAATACTGTTCTTC
TAGTGTAGCCGTAGTTAGGCCACCACTTCAAGAACTCTGTAGCACCGCCTACATACCTCGCTCTGCTAAT
CCTGTTACCAGTGGCTGCTGCCAGTGGCGATAAGTCGTGTCTTACCGGGTTGGACTCAAGACGATAGTTA
CCGGATAAGGCGCAGCGGTCGGGCTGAACGGGGGGTTCGTGCACACAGCCCAGCTTGGAGCGAACGACCT
ACACCGAACTGAGATACCTACAGCGTGAGCTATGAGAAAGCGCCACGCTTCCCGAAGGGAGAAAGGCGGA
CAGGTATCCGGTAAGCGGCAGGGTCGGAACAGGAGAGCGCACGAGGGAGCTTCCAGGGGGAAACGCCTGG
TATCTTTATAGTCCTGTCGGGTTTCGCCACCTCTGACTTGAGCGTCGATTTTTGTGATGCTCGTCAGGGG
GGCGGAGCCTATGGAAAAACGCCAGCAACGCGGCCTTTTTACGGTTCCTGGCCTTTTGCTGGCCTTTTGC
TCACATGGCTCGACAGATCTTCAATATTGGCCATTAGCCATATTATTCATTGGTTATATAGCATAAATCA
ATATTGGCTATTGGCCATTGCATACGTTGTATCTATATCATAATATGTACATTTATATTGGCTCATGTCC
AATATGACCGCCATGTT
